Addgene plasmid #54460: LI dy Esp3I-ccdB C-D
Depositing lab: Martin Parniske. Depositing organization: Ludwig-Maximilians-Universitaet Muenchen (LMU). Publication: A modular plasmid assembly kit for multigene expression, gene silencing and silencing rescue in plants. Binder A, Lambert J, Morbitzer R, Popp C, Ott T, Lahaye T, Parniske M. PLoS One. 2014 Feb 13;9(2):e88218. doi: 10.1371/journal.pone.0088218. eCollection 2014. PubMed 24551083.
Backbone
  Vector backbone: pUC57 (Gent)
  Backbone manufacturer: Parniske lab
  Vector type: cloning vector
Growth in bacteria
  Bacterial resistance: Gentamicin, 10 μg/mL
  Growth temperature: 37°C
  Growth strain: DB3.1
  Copy number: High Copy
Gene/Insert
  Gene/Insert name: ccdB C-D
  Cloning method: Unknown
  Sequencing primers: 5′ M13-F20; 3′ M13Rev
Terms and licenses: Academic/Nonprofit Terms; Industry Terms: Not Available to Industry
How to cite: LI dy Esp3I-ccdB C-D was a gift from Martin Parniske (Addgene plasmid # 54460 ; http://n2t.net/addgene:54460 ; RRID:Addgene_54460)
