[The description below was written by a language model from this plasmid's Addgene catalogue record.]
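Description:
LI dy Esp3I-ccdB C-D is a bacterial cloning vector built on a gentamicin-resistant derivative of pUC57. It belongs to a modular plasmid assembly kit developed for multigene expression, gene silencing and silencing rescue in plants. It is maintained as a high-copy plasmid in E. coli under gentamicin selection. Because it carries the ccdB gene, it is propagated in DB3.1, a strain that tolerates the CcdB gyrase toxin, whereas standard cloning strains are killed by it.

The recorded insert is "ccdB C-D", a ccdB counterselection cassette. The name indicates a level I ("LI") module of the kit, with "dy" probably denoting a dummy element, although the record does not define these terms. "Esp3I" refers to a type IIS restriction enzyme of the kind used in Golden Gate-style cloning, which cuts outside its recognition site to leave user-defined overhangs. "C-D" most plausibly names the fusion-site positions that the module occupies in the assembly order. In systems of this kind, a ccdB cassette flanked by type IIS sites acts as a replaceable placeholder. When a fragment of interest is later swapped in, ccdB is lost, and transformation into a sensitive strain eliminates the unmodified parental plasmids. This reading rests on the name and general knowledge of such kits, not on an explicit statement in the record.

No feature table is supplied, so the exact position and orientation of the restriction sites, the overhang identities and any promoter driving ccdB are not stated. The cloning method is also listed as unknown. The insert region is flanked by standard M13 forward and reverse priming sites for sequence verification.
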