>Addgene plasmid #54460 | LI dy Esp3I-ccdB C-D | addgene partial sequence | sequence record 100597 | M13-F20 5'-TGTAAAACGACGGCCAGT-3'
TTCGTCTCTCACCTGAGACCAAAGCTGAACGAGAAACGTAAAATGATATAAATATCAATATATTAAATTA
GATTTTGCATAAAAAACAGACTACATAATACTGTAAAACACAACATATCCAGTCACTATGGCGGCCCCTC
GAGGGGCCGCATTAGGCACCCCAGGCTTTACACTTTATGCTTCCGGCTCGTATAATGTGTGGATTTTGAG
TTAGGATCCGTCGAGATTTTCAGGAGCTAAGGAAGCTAAAATGGAGAAAAAAATCACTGGATATACCACC
GTTGATATATCCCAATGGCATCGTAAAGAACATTTTGAGGCATTTCAGTCAGTTGCTCAATGTACCTATA
ACCAGACCGTTCAGCTGGATATTACGGCCTTTTTAAAGACCGTAAAGAAAAATAAGCACAAGTTTTATCC
GGCCTTTATTCACATTCTTGCCCGCCTGATGAATGCTCATCCGGAATTCCGTATGGCAATGAAAGACGGT
GAGCTGGTGATATGGGATAGTGTTCACCCTTGTTACACCGTTTTCCATGAGCAAACTGAAACGTTTTCAT
CGCTCTGGAGTGAATACCACGACGATTTCCGGCAGTTTCTACACATATATTCGCAAGATGTGGCGTGTTA
CGGTGAAAACCTGGCCTATTTCCCTAAAGGGTTTATTGAGAATATGTTTTTCGTGTCAGCCAATCCCTGG
GTGAGTTTCACCAGTTTTGATTTAAACGTGGCCAATATGGACAACTTCTTCGCCCCCGTTTTCACCATGG
GCAAATATTATACGCAAGGCGACAAGGTGCTGATGCCGCTGGCGATTCAGGTTCATCATGCCGTTTGTGA
TGGCTTCCATGTCGGCAGAATGCTTAATGAATTACAACAGTACTGCGATGAGTGGCAGGGCGGGGCGTAA
TCTA
