>Addgene plasmid #54460 | LI dy Esp3I-ccdB C-D | addgene partial sequence | sequence record 100599 | M13-Rev 5'-CAGGAAACAGCTATGACC-3'
CAGGCCTCTGCAGTCGACGGGCCCGGGATCCGATATCTAGATGCATTCGAACGTCTCACCTTAGAGACCG
TCGACCTGCAGACTGGCTGTGTATAAGGGAGCCTGACATTTATATTCCCCAGAACATCAGGTTAATGGCG
TTTTTGATGTCATTTTCGCGGTGGCTGAGATCAGCCACTTCTTCCCCGATAACGGAAACCGGCACACTGG
CCATATCGGTGGTCATCATGCGCCAGCTTTCATCCCCGATATGCACCACCGGGTAAAGTTCACGGGGGAC
TTTATCTGACAGCAGACGTGCACTGGCCAGGGGGATCACCATCCGTCGCCCGGGCGTGTCAATAATATCA
CTCTGTACATCCACAAACAGACGATAACGGCTCTCTCTTTTATAGGTGTAAACCTTAAACTGCATTTCAC
CAGCCCCTGTTCTCGTCAGCAAAAGAGCCGTTCATTTCAATAAACCGGGCGACCTCAGCCATCCCTTCCT
GATTTTCCGCTTTCCAGCGTTCGGCACGCAGACGACGGGCTTCATTCTGCATGGTTGTGCTTACCAGACC
GGAGATATTGACATCATATATGCCTTGAGCAACTGATAGCTGTCGCTGTCAACTGTCACTGTAATACGCT
GCTTCATAGCATACCTCTTTTTGACATACTTCGGGTATACATATCAGTATATATTCTTATACCGCAAAAA
TCAGCGCGCAAATACGCATACTGTTATCTGGCTTTTAGTAAGCCGGATCCTCTAGATTACGCCCCGCCCT
GCCACTCATCGCAGTACTGTTGTAATTCATTAAGCATTCTGCCGACATGGAAGCCATCACAAACGGCATG
ATGAACCTGAATCGCCAGCGGCATCAGCACCTTGTCGCCTTGCGTATAATATTTGCCCATGGTGAAAACG
GGGGCGAAGAAGTTGTCCATATTGGCCACGTTTAAATCAAAACTGGTGAAACTCACCCAGGGATTGGCTG
ACACGAAAAACATATTCTCAATAAACCCTTTTAGGGAAATAGGCCAGGTTTTC
